Addgene plasmid #18993: pcDNA4/HisMaxB-YAP1-S347A
Depositing lab: Marius Sudol. Depositing organization: Geisinger Health Center. Publication: Mst2 and Lats kinases regulate apoptotic function of Yes kinase-associated protein (YAP). Oka T, Mazack V, Sudol M. J Biol Chem. 2008 Oct 10;283(41):27534-27546. doi: 10.1074/jbc.M804380200. Epub 2008 Jul 17. PubMed 18640976.
Backbone
  Vector backbone: pcDNA4/HisMaxB
  Backbone manufacturer: Invitrogen
  Backbone size w/o insert (bp): 5300
  Vector type: Mammalian Expression
  Selectable markers: Zeocin
Growth in bacteria
  Bacterial resistance: Ampicillin, 100 μg/mL
  Growth temperature: 37°C
  Growth strain: DH5alpha
  Copy number: High Copy
Gene/Insert
  Gene/Insert name: Yes-kinase associated protein S347A mutant (alt names: YAP1, YAP65; YAP1 isoform, mutant)
  Species: H. sapiens (human)
  Insert size (bp): 1365
  Mutation: Serine 347 changed to Alanine
  GenBank ID: NM_006106
  Entrez Gene: YAP1 (a.k.a. COB1, YAP, YAP-1, YAP2, YAP65, YKI)
  Tag / fusion protein: His (N terminal on backbone)
  Cloning method: Restriction Enzyme; 5′ cloning site KpnI (unknown if destroyed); 3′ cloning site XbaI (unknown if destroyed)
  Sequencing primers: 5′ T7; 3′ BGHR
Terms and licenses: Academic/Nonprofit Terms; Industry Terms: Not Available to Industry
How to cite: pcDNA4/HisMaxB-YAP1-S347A was a gift from Marius Sudol (Addgene plasmid # 18993 ; http://n2t.net/addgene:18993 ; RRID:Addgene_18993)
