[The description below was written by a language model from this plasmid's Addgene catalogue record.]
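Description:
pcDNA4/HisMaxB-YAP1-S347A is a mammalian expression plasmid built on the commercial pcDNA4/HisMaxB backbone (about 5.3 kb without insert). It is maintained in E. coli as a high-copy plasmid under ampicillin selection, and it carries a Zeocin marker that allows selection of transfected mammalian cells, including derivation of stable lines. No feature table accompanies the record, so the promoter and other regulatory elements are not explicitly listed. The sequencing primers named (T7 forward and BGH reverse) indicate that the insert lies between a T7 priming site and a bovine growth hormone polyadenylation region, as is typical of the pcDNA vector family.

The payload is a roughly 1.4 kb human YAP1 (Yes kinase-associated protein, also called YAP65) coding sequence, described as the YAP1 isoform and cloned between KpnI and XbaI sites. It carries a point mutation changing serine 347 to alanine, which removes the hydroxyl group at that position and so prevents phosphorylation of that residue. The backbone supplies an N-terminal polyhistidine tag, so the protein is expressed as a His-tagged fusion that can be detected or purified by metal-affinity methods.

The associated publication concerns regulation of YAP's apoptotic function by the Mst2 and Lats kinases. This suggests the construct serves as a phosphorylation-site mutant for comparison with wild-type YAP1 in transfected cells, testing how loss of this serine affects kinase-dependent regulation. The record does not state which kinase, if any, targets residue 347.
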