>Addgene plasmid #18993 | pcDNA4/HisMaxB-YAP1-S347A | addgene partial sequence | sequence record 24931 | 18993 with hYAP1-F
NTGGCCCNNCAGCTACACCCACAGCTCAGCATCTTCGACAGTCTTCTTTTGAGATACCTGATGATGTACC
TCTGCCAGCAGGTTGGGAGATGGCAAAGACATCTTCTGGTCAGAGATACTTCTTAAATCACATCGATCAG
ACAACAACATGGCAGGACCCCAGGAAGGCCATGCTGTCCCAGATGAACGTCACAGCCCCCACCAGTCCAC
CAGTGCAGCAGAATATGATGAACTCGGCTTCAGCCATGAACCAGAGAATCAGTCAGAGTGCTCCAGTGAA
ACAGCCACCACCCCTGGCTCCCCAGAGCCCACAGGGAGGCGTCATGGGTGGCAGCAACTCCAACCAGCAG
CAACAGATGCGACTGCAGCAACTGCAGATGGAGAAGGAGAGGCTGCGGCTGAAACAGCAAGAACTGCTTC
GGCAGGTGAGGCCACAGGAGTTAGCCCTGCGTAGCCAGTTACCAACACTGGAGCAGGATGGTGGGACTCA
AAATCCAGTGTCTTCTCCCGGGATGTCTCAGGAATTGAGAACAATGACGACCAATAGCTCAGATCCTTTC
CTTAACAGTGGCACCTATCACTCTCGAGATGAGGCTACAGACAGTGGACTAAGCATGAGCAGCTACAGTG
TCCCTCGAACCCCAGATGACTTCCTGAACAGTGNNNATGAGATGGATACAGGTGATACTATCAACCAAAG
CACCCTGCCCTCACAGCAGAACCGTTTCCCAGACTACCNTGAAGCCATTCCTGGGACAAATGTGGACCTT
GNNACACTGGA
